>Addgene plasmid #52344 | AAVS1-CAG-hrGFP | addgene full sequence | sequence record 364696 | Addgene Partial NGS Result
NNNNNNNNNNNNNNGGAGAGGTGCGGCGGCAGCCAATCAGAGCGGCGCGCTCCGAAAGTTTCCTTTTATG
GCGAGGCGGCGGCGGCGGCGGCCCTATAAAAAGCGAAGCGCGCGGCGGGCGGGAGTCGCTGCGCGCTGCC
TTCGCCCCGTGCCCCGCTCCGCCGCCGCCTCGCGCCGCCCGCCCCGGCTCTGACTGACCGCGTTACTCCC
ACAGGTGAGCGGGCGGGACGGCCCTTCTCCTCCGGGCTGTAATTAGCGCTTGGTTTAATGACGGCTTGTT
TCTTTTCTGTGGCTGCGTGAAAGCCTTGAGGGGCTCCGGGAGGGCCCTTTGTGCGGGGGGAGCGGCTCGG
GGGGTGCGTGCGTGTGTGTGTGCGTGGGGAGCGCCGCGTGCGGCTCCGCGCTGCCCGGCGGCTGTGAGCG
CTGCGGGCGCGGCGCGGGGCTTTGTGCGCTCCGCAGTGTGCGCGAGGGGAGCGCGGCCGGGGGCGGTGCC
CCGCGGTGCGGGGGGGGCTGCGAGGGGAACAAAGGCTGCGTGCGGGGTGTGTGCGTGGGGGGGTGAGCAG
GGGGTGTGGGCGCGTCGGTCGGGCTGCAACCCCCCCTGCACCCCCCTCCCCGAGTTGCTGAGCACGGCCC
GGCTTCGGGTGCGGGGCTCCGTACGGGGCGTGGCGCGGGGCTCGCCGTGCCGGGCGGGGGGTGGCGGCAG
GTGGGGGTGCCGGGCGGGGCGGGGCCGCCTCGGGCCGGGGAGGGCTCGGGGGAGGGGCGCGGCGGCCCCC
GGAGCGCCGGCGGCTGTCGAGGCGCGGCGAGCCGCAGCCATTGCCTTTTATGGTAATCGTGCGAGAGGGC
GCAGGGACTTCCTTTGTCCCAAATCTGTGCGGAGCCGAAATCTGGGAGGCGCCGCCGCACCCCCTCTAGC
GGGCGCGGGGCGAAGCGGTGCGGCGCCGGCAGGAAGGAAATGGGCGGGGAGGGCCTTCGTGCGTCGCCGC
GCCGCCGTCCCCTTCTCCCTCTCCAGCCTCGGGGCTGTCCGCGGGGGGACGGCTGCCTTCGGGGGGGACG
GGGCAGGGCGGGGTTCGGCTTCTGGCGTGTGACCGGCGGCTCTAGAGCCTCTGCTAACCATGTTCATGCC
TTCTTCTTTTTCCTACAGCTCCTGGGCAACGTGCTGGTTATTGTGCTGTCTCATCATTTTGGCAAAGAAT
TCGTCGACCACCATGGTGAGCAAGCAGATCCTGAAGAACACCGGCCTGCAGGAGATCATGAGCTTCAAGG
TGAACCTGGAGGGCGTGGTGAACAACCACGTGTTCACCATGGAGGGCTGCGGCAAGGGCAACATCCTGTT
CGGCAACCAGCTGGTGCAGATCCGCGTGACCAAGGGCGCCCCCCTGCCCTTCGCCTTCGACATCCTGAGC
CCCGCCTTCCAGTACGGCAACCGCACCTTCACCAAGTACCCCGAGGACATCAGCGACTTCTTCATCCAGA
GCTTCCCCGCCGGCTTCGTGTACGAGCGCACCCTGCGCTACGAGGACGGCGGCCTGGTGGAGATCCGCAG
CGACATCAACCTGATCGAGGGGATGTTCGTGTACCGCGTGGAGTACAAGGGCCGCAACTTCCCCAACGAC
GGCCCCGTGATGAAGAAGACCATCACCGGCCTGCAGCCCAGCTTCGAGGTGGTGTACATGAACGACGGCG
TGCTGGTGGGCCAGGTGATCCTGGTGTACCGCCTGAACAGCGGCAAGTTCTACAGCTGCCACATGCGCAC
CCTGATGAAGAGCAAGGGCGTGGTGAAGGACTTCCCCGAGTACCACTTCATCCAGCACCGCCTGGAGAAG
ACCTACGTGGAGGACGGCGGCTTCGTAGAGCAGCACGAGACCGCCATCGCCCAGCTGACCAGCCTGGGCA
AGCCCCTGGGCAGCCTGCACGAGTGGGTGTAAATCGATGATATCACGCGTGAATTCACTCCTCAGGTGCA
GGCTGCCTATCAGAAGGTGGTGGCTGGTGTGGCCAATGCCCTGGCTCACAAATACCACTGAGATCTTTTT
CCCTCTGCCAAAAATTATGGGGACATCATGAAGCCCCTTGAGCATCTGACTTCTGGCTAATAAAGGAAAT
TTATTTTCATTGCAATAGTGTGTTGGAATTTTTTGTGTCTCTCACTCGGAAGGACATATGGGAGGGCAAA
TCATTTAAAACATCAGAATGAGTATTTGGTTTAGAGTTTGGCAACATATGCCCATATGCTGGCTGCCATG
AACAAAGGTTGGCTATAAAGAGGTCATCAGTATATGAAACAGCCCCCTGCTGTCCATTCCTTATTCCATA
GAAAAGCCTTGACTTGAGGTTAGATTTTTTTTATATTTTGTTTTGTGTTATTTTTTTCTTTAACATCCCT
AAAATTTTCCTTACATGTTTTACTAGCCAGATTTTTCCTCCTCTCCTGACTACTCCCAGTCATAGCTGTC
CCTCTTCTCTTATGGAGATCCCTCGACCTGCAGCCCAAGCTTGGCGTAATCATGGTCATAGCTGTTTCCT
GTGTGAAATTGTTATCCGCTCACAATTCCACACAACATACGAGCCGGAAGCATAAAGTGTAAAGCCTGGG
GTGCCTAATGAGTGAGCTAACTCACATTAATTGCGTTGCGCTCACTGCCCGCTTTCCAGTCGGGAAACCT
GTCGTGCCAGCGGATCGACAGTACTAAGCTTTACTAGGGACAGGATTGGTGACAGAAAAGCCCCATCCTT
AGGCCTCCTCCTTCCTAGTCTCCTGATATTGGGTCTAACCCCCACCTCCTGTTAGGCAGATTCCTTATCT
GGTGACACACCCCCATTTCCTGGAGCCATCTCTCTCCTTGCCAGAACCTCTAAGGTTTGCTTACGATGGA
GCCAGAGAGGATCCTGGGAGGGAGAGCTTGGCAGGGGGTGGGAGGGAAGGGGGGGATGCGTGACCTGCCC
GGTTCTCAGTGGCCACCCTGCGCTACCCTCTCCCAGAACCTGAGCTGCTCTGACGCGGCTGTCTGGTGCG
TTTCACTGATCCTGGTGCTGCAGCTTCCTTACACTTCCCAAGAGGAGAAGCAGTTTGGAAAAACAAAATC
AGAATAAGTTGGTCCTGAGTTCTAACTTTGGCTCTTCACCTTTCTAGTCCCCAATTTATATTGTTCCTCC
GTGCGTCAGTTTTACCTGTGAGATAAGGCCAGTAGCCAGCCCCGTCCTGGCAGGGCTGTGGTGAGGAGGG
GGGTGTCCGTGTGGAAAACTCCCTTTGTGAGAATGGTGCGTCCTAGGTGTTCACCAGGTCGTGGCCGCCT
CTACTCCCTTTCTCTTTCTCCATCCTTCTTTCCTTAAAGAGTCCCCAGTGCTATCTGGGACATATTCCTC
CGCCCAGAGCAGGGTCCCGCTTCCCTAAGGCCCTGCTCTGGGCTTCTGGGTTTGAGTCCTTGGCAAGCCC
AGGAGAGGCGCTCAGGCTTCCCTGTCCCCCTTCCTCGTCCACCATCTCATGCCCCTGGCTCTCCTGCCCC
TTCCCTACAGGGGTTCCTGGCTCTGCTCTAAGGGCGAATTCGCGGCCGCTAAATTCAATTCGCCCTATAG
TGAGTCGTATTACAATTCACTGGCCGTCGTTTTACAACGTCGTGACTGGGAAAACCCTGGCGTTACCCAA
CTTAATCGCCTTGCAGCACATCCCCCTTTCGCCAGCTGGCGTAATAGCGAAGAGGCCCGCACCGATCGCC
CTTCCCAACAGTTGCGCAGCCTATACGTACGGCAGTTTAAGGTTTACACCTATAAAAGAGAGAGCCGTTA
TCGTCTGTTTGTGGATGTACAGAGTGATATTATTGACACGCCGGGGCGACGGATGGTGATCCCCCTGGCC
AGTGCACGTCTGCTGTCAGATAAAGTCTCCCGTGAACTTTACCCGGTGGTGCATATCGGGGATGAAAGCT
GGCGCATGATGACCACCGATATGGCCAGTGTGCCGGTCTCCGTTATCGGGGAAGAAGTGGCTGATCTCAG
CCACCGCGAAAATGACATCAAAAACGCCATTAACCTGATGTTCTGGGGAATATAAATGTCAGGCATGAGA
TTATCAAAAAGGATCTTCACCTAGATCCTTTTCACGTAGAAAGCCAGTCCGCAGAAACGGTGCTGACCCC
GGATGAATGTCAGCTACTGGGCTATCTGGACAAGGGAAAACGCAAGCGCAAAGAGAAAGCAGGTAGCTTG
CAGTGGGCTTACATGGCGATAGCTAGACTGGGCGGTTTTATGGACAGCAAGCGAACCGGAATTGCCAGCT
GGGGCGCCCTCTGGTAAGGTTGGGAAGCCCTGCAAAGTAAACTGGATGGCTTTCTTGCCGCCAAGGATCT
GATGGCGCAGGGGATCAAGCTCTGATCAAGAGACAGGATGAGGATCGTTTCGCATGATTGAACAAGATGG
ATTGCACGCAGGTTCTCCGGCCGCTTGGGTGGAGAGGCTATTCGGCTATGACTGGGCACAACAGACAATC
GGCTGCTCTGATGCCGCCGTGTTCCGGCTGTCAGCGCAGGGGCGCCCGGTTCTTTTTGTCAAGACCGACC
TGTCCGGTGCCCTGAATGAACTGCAAGACGAGGCAGCGCGGCTATCGTGGCTGGCCACGACGGGCGTTCC
TTGCGCAGCTGTGCTCGACGTTGTCACTGAAGCGGGAAGGGACTGGCTGCTATTGGGCGAAGTGCCGGGG
CAGGATCTCCTGTCATCTCACCTTGCTCCTGCCGAGAAAGTATCCATCATGGCTGATGCAATGCGGCGGC
TGCATACGCTTGATCCGGCTACCTGCCCATTCGACCACCAAGCGAAACATCGCATCGAGCGAGCACGTAC
TCGGATGGAAGCCGGTCTTGTCGATCAGGATGATCTGGACGAAGAGCATCAGGGGCTCGCGCCAGCCGAA
CTGTTCGCCAGGCTCAAGGCGAGCATGCCCGACGGCGAGGATCTCGTCGTGACCCATGCATGGCGATGCC
TGCTTGCCGAATATCATGGTGGAAAATGGCCGCTTTTCTGGATTCATCGACTGTGGCCGGCTGGGTGTGG
CGGACCGCTATCAGGACATAGCGTTGGCTACCCGTGATATTGCTGAAGAGCTTGGCGGCGAATGGGCTGA
CCGCTTCCTCGTGCTTTACGGTATCGCCGCTCCCGATTCGCAGCGCATCGCCTTCTATCGCCTTCTTGAC
GAGTTCTTCTGAATTATTAACGCTTACAATTTCCTGATGCGGTATTTTCTCCTTACGCATCTGTGCGGTA
TTTCACACCGCATCAGGTGGCACTTTTCGGGGAAATGTGCGCGGAACCCCTATTTGTTTATTTTTCTAAA
TACATTCAAATATGTATCCGCTCATGAGATTATCAAAAAGGATCTTCACCTAGATCCTTTTAAATTAAAA
ATGAAGTTTTAAATCAATCTAAAGTATATATGAGTAAACTTGGTCTGACAGTTACCAATGCTTAATCAGT
GAGGCACCTATCTCAGCGATCTGTCTATTTCGTTCATCCATAGTTGCCTGACTCCCCGTCGTGTAGATAA
CTACGATACGGGAGGGCTTACCATCTGGCCCCAGTGCTGCAATGATACCGCGAGACCCACGCTCACCGGC
TCCAGATTTATCAGCAATAAACCAGCCAGCCGGAAGGGCCGAGCGCAGAAGTGGTCCTGCAACTTTATCC
GCCTCCATCCAGTCTATTAATTGTTGCCGGGAAGCTAGAGTAAGTAGTTCGCCAGTTAATAGTTTGCGCA
ACGTTGTTGCCATTGCTACAGGCATCGTGGTGTCACGCTCGTCGTTTGGTATGGCTTCATTCAGCTCCGG
TTCCCAACGATCAAGGCGAGTTACATGATCCCCCATGTTGTGCAAAAAAGCGGTTAGCTCCTTCGGTCCT
CCGATCGTTGTCAGAAGTAAGTTGGCCGCAGTGTTATCACTCATGGTTATGGCAGCACTGCATAATTCTC
TTACTGTCATGCCATCCGTAAGATGCTTTTCTGTGACTGGTGAATACTCAACCAAGTCATTCTGAGAATA
GTGTATGCGGCGACCGAGTTGCTCTTGCCCGGCGTCAATACGGGATAATACCGCGCCACATAGCAGAACT
TTAAAAGTGCTCATCATTGGAAAACGTTCTTCGGGGCGAAAACTCTCAAGGATCTTACCGCTGTTGAGAT
CCAGTTCGATGTAACCCACTCGTGCACCCAACTGATCTTCAGCATCTTTTACTTTCACCAGCGTTTCTGG
GTGAGCAAAAACAGGAAGGCAAAATGCCGCAAAAAAGGGAATAAGGGCGACACGGAAATGTTGAATACTC
ATACTCTTCCTTTTTCAATATTATTGAAGCATTTATCAGGGTTATTGTCTCATGACCAAAATCCCTTAAC
GTGAGTTTTCGTTCCACTGAGCGTCAGACCCCGTAGAAAAGATCAAAGGATCTTCTTGAGATCCTTTTTT
TCTGCGCGTAATCTGCTGCTTGCAAACAAAAAAACCACCGCTACCAGCGGTGGTTTGTTTGCCGGATCAA
GAGCTACCAACTCTTTTTCCGAAGGTAACTGGCTTCAGCAGAGCGCAGATACCAAATACTGTTCTTCTAG
TGTAGCCGTAGTTAGGCCACCACTTCAAGAACTCTGTAGCACCGCCTACATACCTCGCTCTGCTAATCCT
GTTACCAGTGGCTGCTGCCAGTGGCGATAAGTCGTGTCTTACCGGGTTGGACTCAAGACGATAGTTACCG
GATAAGGCGCAGCGGTCGGGCTGAACGGGGGGTTCGTGCACACAGCCCAGCTTGGAGCGAACGACCTACA
CCGAACTGAGATACCTACAGCGTGAGCTATGAGAAAGCGCCACGCTTCCCGAAGGGAGAAAGGCGGACAG
GTATCCGGTAAGCGGCAGGGTCGGAACAGGAGAGCGCACGAGGGAGCTTCCAGGGGGAAACGCCTGGTAT
CTTTATAGTCCTGTCGGGTTTCGCCACCTCTGACTTGAGCGTCGATTTTTGTGATGCTCGTCAGGGGGGC
GGAGCCTATGGAAAAACGCCAGCAACGCGGCCTTTTTACGGTTCCTGGCCTTTTGCTGGCCTTTTGCTCA
CATGTTCTTTCCTGCGTTATCCCCTGATTCTGTGGATAACCGTATTACCGCCTTTGAGTGAGCTGATACC
GCTCGCCGCAGCCGAACGACCGAGCGCAGCGAGTCAGTGAGCGAGGAAGCGGAAGAGCGCCCAATACGCA
AACCGCCTCTCCCCGCGCGTTGGCCGATTCATTAATGCAGCTGGCACGACAGGTTTCCCGACTGGAAAGC
GGGCAGTGAGCGCAACGCAATTAATGTGAGTTAGCTCACTCATTAGGCACCCCAGGCTTTACACTTTATG
CTTCCGGCTCGTATGTTGTGTGGAATTGTGAGCGGATAACAATTTCACACAGGAAACAGCTATGACCATG
ATTACGCCAAGCTCAGAATTAACCCTCACTAAAGGGACTAGCTAGTCCTGCAGGTTTAAACGAATTCGCC
CTTTGCTTTCTCTGACCAGCATTCTCTCCCCTGGGCCTGTGCCGCTTTCTGTCTGCAGCTTGTGGCCTGG
GTCACCTCTACGGCTGGCCCAGATCCTTCCCTGCCGCCTCCTTCAGGTTCCGTCTTCCTCCACTCCCTCT
TCCCCTTGCTCTCTGCTGTGTTGCTGCCCAAGGATGCTCTTTCCGGAGCACTTCCTTCTCGGCGCTGCAC
CACGTGATGTCCTCTGAGCGGATCCTCCCCGTGTCTGGGTCCTCTCCGGGCATCTCTCCTCCCTCACCCA
ACCCCATGCCGTCTTCACTCGCTGGGTTCCCTTTTCCTTCTCCTTCTGGGGCCTGTGCCATCTCTCGTTT
CTTAGGATGGCCTTCTCCGACGGATGTCTCCCTTGCGTCCCGCCTCCCCTTCTTGTAGGCCTGCATCATC
ACCGTTTTTCTGGACAACCCCAAAGTACCCCGTCTCCCTGGCTTTAGCCACCTCTCCATCCTCTTGCTTT
CTTTGCCTGGACACCCCGTTCTCCTGTGGATTCGGGTCACCTCTCACTCCTTTCATTTGGGCAGCTCCCC
TACCCCCCTTACCTCTCTAGTCTGTGCTAGCTCTTCCAGCCCCCTGTCATGGCATCTTCCAGGGGTCCGA
GAGCTCAGCTAGTCTTCTTCCTCCAACCCGGGCCCCTATGTCCACTTCAGGACAGCATGTTTGCTGCCTC
CAGGGATCCTGTGTCCCCGAGCTGGGACCACCTTATATTCCCAGGGCCGGTTAATGTGGCTCTGGTTCTG
GGTACTTTTATCTGTCCCCTCCACCCCACAGTGGGGCAAGCTTCTGACCTCTTCTCTTCCTCCCACAGGG
CCTCGAGAGATCTGGCAGCGGAGAGGGCAGAGGAAGTCTTCTAACATGCGGTGACGTGGAGGAGAATCCC
GGCCCTAGGCTCGAGATGACCGAGTACAAGCCCACGGTGCGCCTCGCCACCCGCGACGACGTCCCCAGGG
CCGTACGCACCCTCGCCGCCGCGTTCGCCGACTACCCCGCCACGCGCCACACCGTCGATCCGGACCGCCA
CATCGAGCGGGTCACCGAGCTGCAAGAACTCTTCCTCACGCGCGTCGGGCTCGACATCGGCAAGGTGTGG
GTCGCGGACGACGGCGCCGCGGTGGCGGTCTGGACCACGCCGGAGAGCGTCGAAGCGGGGGCGGTGTTCG
CCGAGATCGGCCCGCGCATGGCCGAGTTGAGCGGTTCCCGGCTGGCCGCGCAGCAACAGATGGAAGGCCT
CCTGGCGCCGCACCGGCCCAAGGAGCCCGCGTGGTTCCTGGCCACCGTCGGCGTCTCGCCCGACCACCAG
GGCAAGGGTCTGGGCAGCGCCGTCGTGCTCCCCGGAGTGGAGGCGGCCGAGCGCGCCGGGGTGCCCGCCT
TCCTGGAGACCTCCGCGCCCCGCAACCTCCCCTTCTACGAGCGGCTCGGCTTCACCGTCACCGCCGACGT
CGAGGTGCCCGAAGGACCGCGCACCTGGTGCATGACCCGCAAGCCCGGTGCCTGATCTAGAGGGCCCGTT
TAAACCCGCTGATCAGCCTCGACTGTGCCTTCTAGTTGCCAGCCATCTGTTGTTTGCCCCTCCCCCGTGC
CTTCCTTGACCCTGGAAGGTGCCACTCCCACTGTCCTTTCCTAATAAAATGAGGAAATTGCATCGCATTG
TCTGAGTAGGTGTCATTCTATTCTGGGGGGTGGGGTGGGGCAGGACAGCAAGGGGGAGGATTGGGAAGAC
AATAGCAGGCATGCTGGGGATGCGGTGGGCTCTATGGGTCTCGACATTGATTATTGACTAGTTATTAATA
GTAATCAATTACGGGGTCATTAGTTCATAGCCCATATATGGAGTTCCGCGTTACATAACTTACGGTAAAT
GGCCCGCCTGGCTGACCGCCCAACGACCCCCGCCCATTGACGTCAATAATGACGTATGTTCCCATAGTAA
CGCCAATAGGGACTTTCCATTGACGTCAATGGGTGGAGTATTTACGGTAAACTGCCCACTTGGCAGTACA
TCAAGTGTATCATATGCCAAGTACGCCCCCTATTGACGTCAATGACGGTAAATGGCCCGCCTGGCATTAT
GCCCAGTACATGACCTTATGGGACTTTCCTACTTGGCAGTACATCTACGTATTAGTCATCGCTATTACCA
TGGTCGAGGTGAGCCCCACGTTCTGCTTCACTCTCCCCATCTCCCCCCCCTCCCCACCCCCAATTTTGTA
TTTATTTATTTTTTAATTATTTTGTGCAGCGATGGGGGCGGGGGGNNNN
Features (pLannotate 1.2.2; 31 found; start..end, strand, type, name):
     15..121     +  promoter       chicken β-actin promoter (fragment): contains a 21-bp deletion relative to the standard chicken β-actin promoter
    122..1138    +  intron         chimeric intron: chimera between introns from chicken β-actin and rabbit β-globin
   1203..1922    +  CDS            hrGFP: humanized Renilla green fluorescent protein mammalian codon-optimized
   1938..2018    +  CDS            HBB (fragment): HBB_PONPY - Experimental evidence at transcript level: Swiss-Prot protein existence level 2. Involved in oxygen transport from the lung to the various peripheral tissues. From Pongo pygmaeus (Bornean orangutan).
   2089..2144    +  polyA_signal   β-globin poly(A) signal: rabbit β-globin polyadenylation signal (Gil and Proudfoot, 1987)
   2529..2545    -  protein_bind   lac operator: The lac repressor binds to the lac operator to inhibit transcription in E. coli. This inhibition can be relieved by adding lactose or isopropyl-β-D-thiogalactopyranoside (IPTG). lac repressor encoded by lacI
   2553..2583    -  promoter       lac promoter: promoter for the E. coli lac operon
   2598..2619    -  protein_bind   CAP binding site: CAP binding activates transcription in the presence of cAMP. E. coli catabolite activator protein
   2632..2671    -  CDS            lacI (fragment): lac repressor; lacI; The lac repressor binds to the lac operator to inhibit transcription in E. coli. This inhibition can be relieved by adding lactose or isopropyl-β-D-thiogalactopyranoside (IPTG).
   2693..3529    +  misc_feature   HA-R: right homology arm from the adeno-associated virus integration site (AAVS1) within intron 1 of the human PPP1R12C gene
   3564..3582    -  promoter       T7 promoter: promoter for bacteriophage T7 RNA polymerase
   3585..3732    +  CDS            lacZα (fragment): LacZα fragment of β-galactosidase; lacZ fragment
   3742..4045    +  CDS            ccdB (fragment): CcdB, a bacterial toxin that poisons DNA gyrase; ccdB; Plasmids containing the ccdB gene cannot be propagated in standard E. coli strains.
   4093..4362    +  CDS            tnpA (fragment): TN5P_ECOLX - Also known as tnp. Experimental evidence at protein level: Swiss-Prot protein existence level 1. Mediates transposition of transposon Tn5 by a 'cut and paste' mechanism. First, the monomeric transposase binds the 19 bp inverted DNA repeats flanking the transposon. Then, dimerization of the DNA- bound transposase creates a synaptic DNA complex. After nicking of the first DNA strand, excision of the transposon proceeds through a series of intermediates. The transposase then mediates the insertion of the transposon at a new site by strand transfer. The activity of the wild- type tran
   4394..5192    +  CDS            NeoR/KanR (fragment): aminoglycoside phosphotransferase from Tn5; aph(3')-II (or nptII); confers resistance to neomycin, kanamycin, and G418 (Geneticin®)
   5213..5263    -  misc_feature   bom (fragment): basis of mobility region from pBR322
   5290..5349    +  promoter       AmpR promoter (fragment): bla
   5442..6302    -  CDS            AmpR: β-lactamase; bla; confers resistance to ampicillin, carbenicillin, and related antibiotics
   6303..6355    -  promoter       AmpR promoter (fragment): bla
   6426..7014    +  rep_origin     ori: high-copy-number ColE1/pMB1/pBR322/pUC origin of replication
   7197..7289    +  CDS            lacI (fragment): lac repressor; lacI; The lac repressor binds to the lac operator to inhibit transcription in E. coli. This inhibition can be relieved by adding lactose or isopropyl-β-D-thiogalactopyranoside (IPTG).
   7302..7323    +  protein_bind   CAP binding site: CAP binding activates transcription in the presence of cAMP. E. coli catabolite activator protein
   7338..7368    +  promoter       lac promoter: promoter for the E. coli lac operon
   7376..7392    +  protein_bind   lac operator: The lac repressor binds to the lac operator to inhibit transcription in E. coli. This inhibition can be relieved by adding lactose or isopropyl-β-D-thiogalactopyranoside (IPTG). lac repressor encoded by lacI
   7437..7455    +  promoter       T3 promoter: promoter for bacteriophage T3 RNA polymerase
   7494..8297    +  misc_feature   HA-L: left homology arm from the adeno-associated virus integration site (AAVS1) within intron 1 of the human PPP1R12C gene
   8304..8329    +  misc_feature   SA: splice acceptor site
   8416..9015    +  CDS            PuroR: puromycin N-acetyltransferase; pac from Streptomyces alboniger; confers resistance to puromycin
   9053..9277    +  polyA_signal   bGH poly(A) signal: bovine growth hormone polyadenylation signal
   9283..9662    +  enhancer       CMV enhancer: human cytomegalovirus immediate early enhancer
   9664..9775    +  promoter       chicken β-actin promoter (fragment): contains a 21-bp deletion relative to the standard chicken β-actin promoter
