[The description below was written by a language model from this plasmid's Addgene catalogue record and pLannotate feature annotations shown in this document.]
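Description:
AAVS1-CAG-hrGFP is a mammalian expression donor plasmid designed for homology-directed knock-in of a constitutive reporter cassette into the human AAVS1 safe-harbour locus, which lies in intron 1 of PPP1R12C. It is propagated in E. coli on a high-copy ColE1/pUC-type origin with ampicillin selection (AmpR). The annotated sequence, labelled a partial NGS result, runs to about 9.8 kb, somewhat more than the catalogue backbone and insert sizes combined. It also carries backbone remnants outside the homology arms. These include fragments of lacZα, ccdB, a Tn5 transposase and NeoR/KanR, duplicated lac promoter/operator elements, and T3 and T7 promoters. They appear to be cloning-vector leftovers rather than functional parts of the payload.

The targeting cassette sits between the left (about 800 bp) and right (about 840 bp) AAVS1 homology arms. Immediately after the left arm comes a splice acceptor followed by a promoterless puromycin N-acetyltransferase gene and a bGH polyadenylation signal. In this gene-trap arrangement, puromycin resistance depends on splicing from the endogenous PPP1R12C transcript, which enriches for correctly targeted integrants over random insertions. Downstream, the CAG promoter (CMV enhancer, chicken β-actin promoter and chimeric β-actin/β-globin intron) drives hrGFP, a humanized, codon-optimized Renilla green fluorescent protein cloned between SalI and MluI sites. Transcription is terminated by the rabbit β-globin poly(A) signal.

The plasmid provides stable, constitutive transgene expression from AAVS1, and the associated work concerns human pluripotent stem cells and their derivatives. The record does not specify which site-specific nuclease it is paired with. The depositor notes that this is not the inducible TRE3G-EGFP construct described in the associated publication.
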