Addgene plasmid #52344: AAVS1-CAG-hrGFP
Purpose: AAVS1 donor vector for constitutive gene expression
Depositing lab: Su-Chun Zhang. Depositing organization: University of Wisconsin, Madison. Publication: A simple and efficient system for regulating gene expression in human pluripotent stem cells and derivatives. Qian K, Huang CL, Chen H, Blackbourn LW 4th, Chen Y, Cao J, Yao L, Sauvey C, Du Z, Zhang SC. Stem Cells. 2014 Feb 4. doi: 10.1002/stem.1653. PubMed 24497442.
Backbone
  Vector backbone: AAVS1-CAG
  Backbone size w/o insert (bp): 8085
  Vector type: Mammalian Expression
  Selectable markers: Puromycin
Growth in bacteria
  Bacterial resistance: Ampicillin, 100 μg/mL
  Growth temperature: 37°C
  Growth strain: Top10
  Copy number: High Copy
Gene/Insert
  Gene/Insert name: hrGFP (alt name: Vitality hrGFP II)
  Species: Synthetic
  Insert size (bp): 724
  Promoter: CAG
  Cloning method: Restriction Enzyme; 5′ cloning site SalI (not destroyed); 3′ cloning site MluI (not destroyed)
  Sequencing primers: 5′ pCAX-F; 3′ Bglob-pA-R
Terms and licenses: Academic/Nonprofit Terms; Industry Terms: Not Available to Industry
Depositor comments: Please note that this plasmid is NOT the inducible AAVS1-TRE3G-EGFP construct described in the associated publication.
How to cite: AAVS1-CAG-hrGFP was a gift from Su-Chun Zhang (Addgene plasmid # 52344 ; http://n2t.net/addgene:52344 ; RRID:Addgene_52344)
